Addgene plasmid #160426: pPICZ-aC-MSVU-BZ
Purpose: Expression of c-luciferase from sp. Maristella sp. SVU (Belize)
Depositing lab: Todd Oakley. Depositing organization: University of California, Santa Barbara. Publication: Selection, drift, and constraint in cypridinid luciferases and the diversification of bioluminescent signals in sea fireflies. Hensley NM, Ellis EA, Leung NY, Coupart J, Mikhailovsky A, Taketa DA, Tessler M, Gruber DF, De Tomaso AW, Mitani Y, Rivers TJ, Gerrish GA, Torres E, Oakley TH. Mol Ecol. 2020 Oct 8. doi: 10.1111/mec.15673. PubMed 33031624.
Backbone
  Vector backbone: pPICZ-alphaC
  Backbone manufacturer: Thermo Fisher
  Backbone size w/o insert (bp): 3600
  Total vector size (bp): 5200
  Vector type: Yeast Expression, Luciferase
  Selectable markers: Zeocin
Growth in bacteria
  Bacterial resistance: Bleocin (Zeocin), 50 μg/mL
  Growth temperature: 37°C
  Growth strain: DH5alpha
  Copy number: Unknown
Gene/Insert
  Gene/Insert name: luciferase (alt name: Luciferin 2 mono-oxygenase)
  Species: Maristella sp. SVU
  Insert size (bp): 1602
  Mutation: See depositor comments below
  Promoter: AOX
  Tag / fusion protein: Yeast alpha secretion factor (N terminal on backbone); c-myc epitope tag (C terminal on backbone); 6x Histidine tag (C terminal on backbone); stop codon (C terminal on backbone)
  Cloning method: Restriction Enzyme; 5′ cloning site XhoI (not destroyed); 3′ cloning site NotI (not destroyed)
  Sequencing primers: 5′ TACTATTGCCAGCATTGCTGC; 3′ GCAAATGGCATTCTGACATCC
Terms and licenses: Academic/Nonprofit Terms; Industry Terms: Not Available to Industry
Depositor comments: Please note: Plasmid contains a 39bp deletion that removes the N-terminal amino acids AQDCYEFTLEKRE from the luciferase compared to the depositor's insert sequence. It is not known how this discrepancy affects the plasmid function, though the plasmid was functional in the depositor's experiments.
How to cite: pPICZ-aC-MSVU-BZ was a gift from Todd Oakley (Addgene plasmid # 160426 ; http://n2t.net/addgene:160426 ; RRID:Addgene_160426)
