[The description below was written by a language model from this plasmid's Addgene catalogue record and pLannotate feature annotations shown in this document.]
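Description:
pPICZ-aC-MSVU-BZ is a yeast expression plasmid built on the commercial pPICZ-alphaC backbone for secreted production of a cypridinid luciferase (luciferin 2-monooxygenase) from the ostracod Maristella sp. SVU collected in Belize. It is a shuttle vector of about 5.1–5.2 kb. A high-copy ColE1/pUC-type origin supports propagation in E. coli, and a single Sh ble (BleoR) gene provides Zeocin selection in both hosts. That gene is driven in tandem by the S. cerevisiae TEF1 promoter for yeast and the synthetic EM7 promoter for bacteria, and it is followed by the CYC1 terminator. No yeast replication origin is annotated, consistent with pPICZ vectors being used by integration into the Pichia pastoris genome.

The roughly 1.6 kb luciferase insert was cloned between XhoI and NotI sites, downstream of the methanol-inducible AOX1 promoter and upstream of the AOX1 terminator. It is fused at its N terminus to the S. cerevisiae α-factor secretion signal, which directs the protein into the secretory pathway and is removed by Kex2 and dipeptidyl aminopeptidase processing. At the C terminus, the backbone supplies a c-myc epitope, a 6xHis tag and a stop codon for detection and purification. The automated annotation labels the insert by homology to Vargula hilgendorfii luciferase, picks up the His tag as a "capTEV" fragment, and does not call the c-myc epitope.

The depositor notes that the sequenced plasmid carries a 39 bp deletion removing 13 N-terminal residues of the luciferase relative to the intended insert. The effect of this deletion is unknown, although the plasmid was functional in the depositor's experiments. The construct was made to express recombinant luciferase for comparative study of bioluminescent signal diversification among sea fireflies.
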