Features (pLannotate 1.2.2; 11 found; start..end, strand, type, name):
      2..940     +  promoter       AOX1 promoter: Pichia pastoris AOX1; inducible promoter, regulated by methanol
    941..1201    +  CDS            α-factor secretion signal: N-terminal secretion signal from S. cerevisiae alpha-factor; MFα1; Cleavage by the Kex2 protease occurs after the dibasic KR sequence. The EA dipeptides are then removed by dipeptidyl aminopeptidase A.
   1241..2803    +  CDS            LUCI_VARHI (fragment): Experimental evidence at protein level: Swiss-Prot protein existence level 1. From Vargula hilgendorfii (Sea firefly) (Cypridina hilgendorfii).
   2867..2884    +  CDS            capTEV™ (fragment): composite tag for in vivo biotinylation, TEV protease cleavage, and 6xHis tagging
   2895..2960    +  CDS            AOX1 (fragment): ALOX1_KOMPC - Experimental evidence at protein level: Swiss-Prot protein existence level 1. Major isoform of alcohol oxidase, which catalyzes the oxidation of methanol to formaldehyde and hydrogen peroxide, the first step in the methanol utilization pathway of methylotrophic yeasts. From Komagataella phaffii (strain ATCC 76273 / CBS 7435 / CECT 11047 / NRRL Y-11430 / Wegner 21-1) (Yeast) (Pichia pastoris).
   2964..3210    +  terminator     AOX1 terminator: Pichia pastoris AOX1; transcription terminator for AOX1
   3231..3638    +  promoter       TEF1 promoter: S. cerevisiae TEF1; promoter for EF-1α
   3645..3692    +  promoter       EM7 promoter: synthetic bacterial promoter&nbsp
   3711..4085    +  CDS            BleoR: antibiotic-binding protein; Sh ble from Streptoalloteichus hindustanus; confers resistance to bleomycin, phleomycin, and Zeocin™
   4151..4398    +  terminator     CYC1 terminator: S. cerevisiae CYC1; transcription terminator for CYC1
   4473..5061    -  rep_origin     ori: high-copy-number ColE1/pMB1/pBR322/pUC origin of replication
>Addgene plasmid #160426 | pPICZ-aC-MSVU-BZ | addgene full sequence | sequence record 314835 | Addgene NGS Result
AGATCTAACATCCAAAGACGAAAGGTTGAATGAAACCTTTTTGCCATCCGACATCCACAGGTCCATTCTC
ACACATAAGTGCCAAACGCAACAGGAGGGGATACACTAGCAGCAGACCGTTGCAAACGCAGGACCTCCAC
TCCTCTTCTCCTCAACACCCACTTTTGCCATCGAAAAACCAGCCCAGTTATTGGGCTTGATTGGAGCTCG
CTCATTCCAATTCCTTCTATTAGGCTACTAACACCATGACTTTATTAGCCTGTCTATCCTGGCCCCCCTG
GCGAGGTTCATGTTTGTTTATTTCCGAATGCAACAAGCTCCGCATTACACCCGAACATCACTCCAGATGA
GGGCTTTCTGAGTGTGGGGTCAAATAGTTTCATGTTCCCCAAATGGCCCAAAACTGACAGTTTAAACGCT
GTCTTGGAACCTAATATGACAAAAGCGTGATCTCATCCAAGATGAACTAAGTTTGGTTCGTTGAAATGCT
AACGGCCAGTTGGTCAAAAAGAAACTTCCAAAAGTCGGCATACCGTTTGTCTTGTTTGGTATTGATTGAC
GAATGCTCAAAAATAATCTCATTAATGCTTAGCGCAGTCTCTCTATCGCTTCTGAACCCCGGTGCACCTG
TGCCGAAACGCAAATGGGGAAACACCCGCTTTTTGGATGATTATGCATTGTCTCCACATTGTATGCTTCC
AAGATTCTGGTGGGAATACTGCTGATAGCCTAACGTTCATGATCAAAATTTAACTGTTCTAACCCCTACT
TGACAGCAATATATAAACAGAAGGAAGCTGCCCTGTCTTAAACCTTTTTTTTTATCATCATTATTAGCTT
ACTTTCATAATTGCGACTGGTTCCAATTGACAAGCTTTTGATTTTAACGACTTTTAACGACAACTTGAGA
AGATCAAAAAACAACTAATTATTCGAAACGATGAGATTTCCTTCAATTTTTACTGCTGTTTTATTCGCAG
CATCCTCCGCATTAGCTGCTCCAGTCAACACTACAACAGAAGATGAAACGGCACAAATTCCGGCTGAAGC
TGTCATCGGTTACTCAGATTTAGAAGGGGATTTCGATGTTGCTGTTTTGCCATTTTCCAACAGCACAAAT
AACGGGTTATTGTTTATAAATACTACTATTGCCAGCATTGCTGCTAAAGAAGAAGGGGTATCTCTCGAGA
AGAGAGAGGCTCAAGATTGTTATGAATTCACATGGGCTTCGAATGATTTTCCATCTTCATGTGAGGCTAT
AAACGGAAGATGTGTAGACTCTGCGTGCGGTAGCTGTGACGAAGTTCTGTTTGGCGATGGATTGTGTGAA
AATGCCGGAGGAGCATCTCCCAAGTGCTGTAGAGATTGCCCAGAAATCGTCAGGTGCAGAGCTTCAGCAG
CTGGATTTTTTCACACGTTCTATGGGCAGAGATTCAATCTCCAGGTACCAGGGACCTATCTGCTGAGTGA
AGACTGCGTGGGAGGACTATGGTCTCTATATGTTAACCTGGCGAATATAGAAGGAGAGAAGGGAGCCGTT
TTAGATTCCGTTAAGATGGTTGTTGGAGACGTAACTCTAGATATTAAGCAGAAAGTTGGATCTATTACGG
TAAATGGAGGTTCTGTTGAAATCGACAGCAATCCATTCTCTATCGGTGACGTCACCATCGCCGTCGTATA
CACTCCTTACTTTAGCGTCTCCGTCATCGAGTTTCTTAAGCTTGTTACATTTGATATCTTACAAGGCAGA
GCTTTCCGACTTGCTCCAGACTTCTTATACGCTGATAGGACCTGTGGCTTATGTGGATTGATGTCCGATG
AACCTTCTGATTTTATTGACGATCCAGATCAACTTGCAATCCAAGACATAATGAATCAAGATGTAGAAGG
CTGCCCACTATCTGGAAATCCTTCTGACGCCGAGTATTGCTTGAATAAGATGCAGCCATATAAGGACGGC
TGTATTAACAAGAACGATGTTCACTTCGGTACCTACCTGTACGCATGCGCACTGGCCTACTGCATGGGCG
GCGACGATAGAGTAGAGGATGTTATTTTTGAATACGCCGAAGCCTGCGTTGAACCAATCGGTAGAGCAAC
CTGCGTTATGAATGGACACACATACTATGACACATTCGACAAATCAAGTTATCAGTTTCAGGCACCTTGT
AAGGTTCTATTCGCGAAAGACTGTACAGATGATGAATGGGAAGTAACTATTACTCATAAAGAAGCTGGAG
AATATACTGAAGTAGAAAAGGTCACCGTCCGGTATTTCCAAACCTTGATTGATCTGGTAGCAGAGAATAA
GAAAGTTTTTGTTAATGGAACTGAAGTTAGCGTCCCTTACAACTATGGAGATACATCTATATACATGTAT
GATAACTTAGTAACTACAGCAGTTCTACCAGGAGCAGTGGTTGTCAAATACAACTTCGAGCAGATGTTGG
CTCTACACATTAGAGATCCATATGAAGCAGACAGCTGTGGTTTATGTGGTATTTGGGATTTGGATAAATC
TAATGATGGTCCTGATGCTCAGCATGCAGATTGTGAACCAACTCCCAACCCTCCTACATGCACTGCTGAC
AAAGAGGCTGAAGCTAGAGAACTCTGCCAGAATATGTTTCCTGCTTCTATCGACGACAAATGTAACATCT
GCTACAAGGCTGACCGTGTTGAGCGCTGTATGTATGAGTACTGTCTTGGTGGTCTAGAAGCATTCTGTCA
ACATGCTGGTACCGTCATCGATGAATGCTTCGTGAGGCACGGAGACGACCTACAATATCCCCCTCAGTGT
AAAGCGGCCGCCAGCTTTCTAGAACAAAAACTCATCTCAGAAGAGGATCTGAATAGCGCCGTCGACCATC
ATCATCATCATCATTGAGTTTGTAGCCTTAGACATGACTGTTCCTCAGTTCAAGTTGGGCACTTACGAGA
AGACCGGTCTTGCTAGATTCTAATCAAGAGGATGTCAGAATGCCATTTGCCTGAGAGATGCAGGCTTCAT
TTTTGATACTTTTTTATTTGTAACCTATATAGTATAGGATTTTTTTTGTCATTTTGTTTCTTCTCGTACG
AGCTTGCTCCTGATCAGCCTATCTCGCAGCTGATGAATATCTTGTGGTAGGGGTTTGGGAAAATCATTCG
AGTTTGATGTTTTTCTTGGTATTTCCCACTCCTCTTCAGAGTACAGAAGATTAAGTGAGACCTTCGTTTG
TGCGGATCCCCCACACACCATAGCTTCAAAATGTTTCTACTCCTTTTTTACTCTTCCAGATTTTCTCGGA
CTCCGCGCATCGCCGTACCACTTCAAAACACCCAAGCACAGCATACTAAATTTCCCCTCTTTCTTCCTCT
AGGGTGTCGTTAATTACCCGTACTAAAGGTTTGGAAAAGAAAAAAGAGACCGCCTCGTTTCTTTTTCTTC
GTCGAAAAAGGCAATAAAAATTTTTATCACGTTTCTTTTTCTTGAAAATTTTTTTTTTTGATTTTTTTCT
CTTTCGATGACCTCCCATTGATATTTAAGTTAATAAACGGTCTTCAATTTCTCAAGTTTCAGTTTCATTT
TTCTTGTTCTATTACAACTTTTTTTACTTCTTGCTCATTAGAAAGAAAGCATAGCAATCTAATCTAAGGG
CGGTGTTGACAATTAATCATCGGCATAGTATATCGGCATAGTATAATACGACAAGGTGAGGAACTAAACC
ATGGCCAAGTTGACCAGTGCCGTTCCGGTGCTCACCGCGCGCGACGTCGCCGGAGCGGTCGAGTTCTGGA
CCGACCGGCTCGGGTTCTCCCGGGACTTCGTGGAGGACGACTTCGCCGGTGTGGTCCGGGACGACGTGAC
CCTGTTCATCAGCGCGGTCCAGGACCAGGTGGTGCCGGACAACACCCTGGCCTGGGTGTGGGTGCGCGGC
CTGGACGAGCTGTACGCCGAGTGGTCGGAGGTCGTGTCCACGAACTTCCGGGACGCCTCCGGGCCGGCCA
TGACCGAGATCGGCGAGCAGCCGTGGGGGCGGGAGTTCGCCCTGCGCGACCCGGCCGGCAACTGCGTGCA
CTTCGTGGCCGAGGAGCAGGACTGACACGTCCGACGCGGCCCGACGGGTCCGAGGCCTCGGAGATCCGTC
CCCCTTTTCCTTTGTCGATATCATGTAATTAGTTATGTCACGCTTACATTCACGCCCTCCCCCCACATCC
GCTCTAACCGAAAAGGAAGGAGTTAGACAACCTGAAGTCTAGGTCCCTATTTATTTTTTTATAGTTATGT
TAGTATTAAGAACGTTATTTATATTTCAAATTTTTCTTTTTTTTCTGTACAGACGCGTGTACGCATGTAA
CATTATACTGAAAACCTTGCTTGAGAAGGTTTTGGGACGCTCGAAGGCTTTAATTTGCAAGCTGGAGACC
AACATGTGAGCAAAAGGCCAGCAAAAGGCCAGGAACCGTAAAAAGGCCGCGTTGCTGGCGTTTTTCCATA
GGCTCCGCCCCCCTGACGAGCATCACAAAAATCGACGCTCAAGTCAGAGGTGGCGAAACCCGACAGGACT
ATAAAGATACCAGGCGTTTCCCCCTGGAAGCTCCCTCGTGCGCTCTCCTGTTCCGACCCTGCCGCTTACC
GGATACCTGTCCGCCTTTCTCCCTTCGGGAAGCGTGGCGCTTTCTCATAGCTCACGCTGTAGGTATCTCA
GTTCGGTGTAGGTCGTTCGCTCCAAGCTGGGCTGTGTGCACGAACCCCCCGTTCAGCCCGACCGCTGCGC
CTTATCCGGTAACTATCGTCTTGAGTCCAACCCGGTAAGACACGACTTATCGCCACTGGCAGCAGCCACT
GGTAACAGGATTAGCAGAGCGAGGTATGTAGGCGGTGCTACAGAGTTCTTGAAGTGGTGGCCTAACTACG
GCTACACTAGAAGAACAGTATTTGGTATCTGCGCTCTGCTGAAGCCAGTTACCTTCGGAAAAAGAGTTGG
TAGCTCTTGATCCGGCAAACAAACCACCGCTGGTAGCGGTGGTTTTTTTGTTTGCAAGCAGCAGATTACG
CGCAGAAAAAAAGGATCTCAAGAAGATCCTTTGATCTTTTCTACGGGGTCTGACGCTCAGTGGAACGAAA
ACTCACGTTAAGGGATTTTGGTCATGAGATC
