>Addgene plasmid #160426 | pPICZ-aC-MSVU-BZ | depositor partial sequence | sequence record 310709 | recombinant luciferase originally identified from undescribed ostracod Maristella sp. "SVU" and expressed in Pichia cells
ATGAGATTTCCTTCAATTTTTACTGCTGTTTTATTCGCAGCATCCTCCGCATTAGCTGCTCCAGTCAACA
CTACAACAGAAGATGAAACGGCACAAATTCCGGCTGAAGCTGTCATCGGTTACTCAGATTTAGAAGGGGA
TTTCGATGTTGCTGTTTTGCCATTTTCCAACAGCACAAATAACGGGTTATTGTTTATAAATACTACTATT
GCCAGCATTGCTGCTAAAGAAGAAGGGGTATCTCTCGAGAAGAGAGAGGCTCAAGATTGTTATGAATTCA
CACTCGAGAAGAGAGAGGCTCAAGATTGTTATGAATTCACATGGGCTTCGAATGATTTTCCATCTTCATG
TGAGGCTATAAACGGAAGATGTGTAGACTCTGCGTGCGGTAGCTGTGACGAAGTTCTGTTTGGCGATGGA
TTGTGTGAAAATGCCGGAGGAGCATCTCCCAAGTGCTGTAGAGATTGCCCAGAAATCGTCAGGTGCAGAG
CTTCAGCAGCTGGATTTTTTCACACGTTCTATGGGCAGAGATTCAATCTCCAGGTACCAGGGACCTATCT
GCTGAGTGAAGACTGCGTGGGAGGACTATGGTCTCTATATGTTAACCTGGCGAATATAGAAGGAGAGAAG
GGAGCCGTTTTAGATTCCGTTAAGATGGTTGTTGGAGACGTAACTCTAGATATTAAGCAGAAAGTTGGAT
CTATTACGGTAAATGGAGGTTCTGTTGAAATCGACAGCAATCCATTCTCTATCGGTGACGTCACCATCGC
CGTCGTATACACTCCTTACTTTAGCGTCTCCGTCATCGAGTTTCTTAAGCTTGTTACATTTGATATCTTA
CAAGGCAGAGCTTTCCGACTTGCTCCAGACTTCTTATACGCTGATAGGACCTGTGGCTTATGTGGATTGA
TGTCCGATGAACCTTCTGATTTTATTGACGATCCAGATCAACTTGCAATCCAAGACATAATGAATCAAGA
TGTAGAAGGCTGCCCACTATCTGGAAATCCTTCTGACGCCGAGTATTGCTTGAATAAGATGCAGCCATAT
AAGGACGGCTGTATTAACAAGAACGATGTTCACTTCGGTACCTACCTGTACGCATGCGCACTGGCCTACT
GCATGGGCGGCGACGATAGAGTAGAGGATGTTATTTTTGAATACGCCGAAGCCTGCGTTGAACCAATCGG
TAGAGCAACCTGCGTTATGAATGGACACACATACTATGACACATTCGACAAATCAAGTTATCAGTTTCAG
GCACCTTGTAAGGTTCTATTCGCGAAAGACTGTACAGATGATGAATGGGAAGTAACTATTACTCATAAAG
AAGCTGGAGAATATACTGAAGTAGAAAAGGTCACCGTCCGGTATTTCCAAACCTTGATTGATCTGGTAGC
AGAGAATAAGAAAGTTTTTGTTAATGGAACTGAAGTTAGCGTCCCTTACAACTATGGAGATACATCTATA
TACATGTATGATAACTTAGTAACTACAGCAGTTCTACCAGGAGCAGTGGTTGTCAAATACAACTTCGAGC
AGATGTTGGCTCTACACATTAGAGATCCATATGAAGCAGACAGCTGTGGTTTATGTGGTATTTGGGATTT
GGATAAATCTAATGATGGTCCTGATGCTCAGCATGCAGATTGTGAACCAACTCCCAACCCTCCTACATGC
ACTGCTGACAAAGAGGCTGAAGCTAGAGAACTCTGCCAGAATATGTTTCCTGCTTCTATCGACGACAAAT
GTAACATCTGCTACAAGGCTGACCGTGTTGAGCGCTGTATGTATGAGTACTGTCTTGGTGGTCTAGAAGC
ATTCTGTCAACATGCTGGTACCGTCATCGATGAATGCTTCGTGAGGCACGGAGACGACCTACAATATCCC
CCTCAGTGTAAAGCGGCCGCCAGCTTTCTAGAACAAAAACTCATCTCAGAAGAGGATCTGAATAGCGCCG
TCGACCATCATCATCATCATCATTGAGTTTGTAGCCTTAGACATGACTGTTCCTCAGTTCAAGTTGGGCA
CTTACGAG
